Addgene plasmid #161815: pCMV-ABE8eWQ
Purpose: Expresses ABE8eWQ in mammalian cells
Depositing lab: Sangsu Bae. Depositing organization: Hanyang University.
Backbone
  Vector backbone: pCMV
  Vector type: Mammalian Expression, CRISPR
Growth in bacteria
  Bacterial resistance: Ampicillin, 100 μg/mL
  Growth temperature: 37°C
  Growth strain: DH5alpha
  Copy number: High Copy
Gene/Insert
  Gene/Insert name: bpNLS-TadA8e(V106W/D108Q)-32AA linker-hSpCas9(D10A)-bpNLS-P2A-EGFP-NLS (alt name: ABE8eWQ)
  Species: H. sapiens (human)
  Insert size (bp): 5624
  Mutation: D10A in S. pyogenes Cas9, TadA mutations described in manuscript
  Cloning method: Gibson Cloning
  Sequencing primers: 5′ unknown
Terms and licenses: Academic/Nonprofit Terms; Industry Terms: Not Available to Industry
How to cite: pCMV-ABE8eWQ was a gift from Sangsu Bae (Addgene plasmid # 161815 ; http://n2t.net/addgene:161815 ; RRID:Addgene_161815)
