[The description below was written by a language model from this plasmid's Addgene catalogue record and pLannotate feature annotations shown in this document.]
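Description:
pCMV-ABE8eWQ is a 9,033 bp mammalian expression plasmid on a pCMV backbone that produces the adenine base editor variant ABE8eWQ for CRISPR-based genome editing. It is maintained in E. coli through a high-copy ColE1/pUC-type origin and selected with ampicillin via the β-lactamase gene under its native promoter. Remnants of lac regulatory elements, a pBluescript polylinker fragment, a short SV40 promoter fragment and a bom fragment are cloning-vector leftovers with no evident role. No mammalian selection marker is annotated.

The payload is a single open reading frame of about 5.6 kb driven by the CMV immediate-early enhancer and promoter and terminated by the bovine growth hormone polyadenylation signal. A T7 promoter lies just upstream of the coding region, which could in principle allow in vitro transcription. According to the record, the encoded protein begins with a bipartite NLS, followed by the evolved E. coli TadA deaminase domain TadA8e carrying the V106W and D108Q substitutions, a 32-amino-acid linker, human codon-optimised S. pyogenes Cas9 with the D10A nickase mutation, and a second bipartite NLS. The annotation software splits Cas9 into adjoining N- and C-terminal parts and labels the former "dCas9", but only D10A is recorded. A P2A self-cleaving peptide then separates the editor from EGFP-NLS, so transfected cells co-express a nuclear green fluorescent marker useful for monitoring or sorting.

The plasmid carries no guide RNA cassette, so a guide must be provided separately to direct A•T-to-G•C conversion at a target site. The rationale for the TadA mutations is not stated in the record beyond a reference to the associated manuscript. The two feature tables describe the same circular sequence with different start points.
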