Features (pLannotate 1.2.2; 18 found; start..end, strand, type, name):
    132..335     +  promoter       CMV promoter: human cytomegalovirus (CMV) immediate early promoter
    377..395     +  promoter       T7 promoter: promoter for bacteriophage T7 RNA polymerase
    466..957     +  CDS            tadA: TADA_ECOLI - Also known as yfhC. Experimental evidence at protein level: Swiss-Prot protein existence level 1. Catalyzes the deamination of adenosine to inosine at the wobble position 34 of tRNA(Arg2). Essential for cell viability. From Escherichia coli (strain K12).
   1060..2661    +  CDS            dCas9(N): N-terminal portion of catalytically inactive Streptococcus pyogenes dCas9 carrying the D10A mutation (Zetsche et al., 2015)
   2662..5156    +  CDS            Cas9(C) (fragment): C-terminal portion of Streptococcus pyogenes Cas9 (Zetsche et al., 2015)
   5290..6006    +  CDS            EGFP: EGFP is a basic (constitutively fluorescent) green fluorescent protein published in 1996, derived from Aequorea victoria. It is reported to be a rapidly-maturing weak dimer with moderate acid sensitivity.
   6094..6318    +  polyA_signal   bGH poly(A) signal: bovine growth hormone polyadenylation signal
   6322..6343    +  promoter       SV40 promoter (fragment): SV40 enhancer and early promoter
   6348..6364    +  misc_feature   MCS (fragment): pBluescript multiple cloning site
   6413..6429    -  protein_bind   lac operator: The lac repressor binds to the lac operator to inhibit transcription in E. coli. This inhibition can be relieved by adding lactose or isopropyl-β-D-thiogalactopyranoside (IPTG). lac repressor encoded by lacI
   6437..6467    -  promoter       lac promoter: promoter for the E. coli lac operon
   6482..6503    -  protein_bind   CAP binding site: CAP binding activates transcription in the presence of cAMP. E. coli catabolite activator protein
   6516..6608    -  CDS            lacI (fragment): lac repressor; lacI; The lac repressor binds to the lac operator to inhibit transcription in E. coli. This inhibition can be relieved by adding lactose or isopropyl-β-D-thiogalactopyranoside (IPTG).
   6791..7379    -  rep_origin     ori: high-copy-number ColE1/pMB1/pBR322/pUC origin of replication
   7550..8410    -  CDS            AmpR: β-lactamase; bla; confers resistance to ampicillin, carbenicillin, and related antibiotics
   8411..8515    -  promoter       AmpR promoter: bla
   8586..8630    -  misc_feature   bom (fragment): basis of mobility region from pBR322
   8861..131     +  enhancer       CMV enhancer (across the origin): human cytomegalovirus immediate early enhancer
>Addgene plasmid #161815 | pCMV-ABE8eWQ | depositor full sequence | sequence record 313835 | pCMV-ABE8eWQ sequence 9033 bps
ATATGCCAAGTACGCCCCCTATTGACGTCAATGACGGTAAATGGCCCGCCTGGCATTATGCCCAGTACAT
GACCTTATGGGACTTTCCTACTTGGCAGTACATCTACGTATTAGTCATCGCTATTACCATGGTGATGCGG
TTTTGGCAGTACATCAATGGGCGTGGATAGCGGTTTGACTCACGGGGATTTCCAAGTCTCCACCCCATTG
ACGTCAATGGGAGTTTGTTTTGGCACCAAAATCAACGGGACTTTCCAAAATGTCGTAACAACTCCGCCCC
ATTGACGCAAATGGGCGGTAGGCGTGTACGGTGGGAGGTCTATATAAGCAGAGCTGGTTTAGTGAACCGT
CAGATCCGCTAGAGATCCGCGGCCGCTAATACGACTCACTATAGGGAGAGCCGCCACCATGAAACGGACA
GCCGACGGAAGCGAGTTCGAGTCACCAAAGAAGAAGCGGAAAGTCTCTGAGGTGGAGTTTTCCCACGAGT
ACTGGATGAGACATGCCCTGACCCTGGCCAAGAGGGCACGGGATGAGAGGGAGGTGCCTGTGGGAGCCGT
GCTGGTGCTGAACAATAGAGTGATCGGCGAGGGCTGGAACAGAGCCATCGGCCTGCACGACCCAACAGCC
CATGCCGAAATTATGGCCCTGAGACAGGGCGGCCTGGTCATGCAGAACTACAGACTGATTGACGCCACCC
TGTACGTGACATTCGAGCCTTGCGTGATGTGCGCCGGCGCCATGATCCACTCTAGGATCGGCCGCGTGGT
GTTTGGATGGAGACAGTCTAAAAGAGGCGCCGCAGGCTCCCTGATGAACGTGCTGAACTACCCCGGCATG
AATCACCGCGTCGAAATTACCGAGGGAATCCTGGCAGATGAATGTGCCGCCCTGCTGTGCGATTTCTATC
GGATGCCTAGACAGGTGTTCAATGCTCAGAAGAAGGCCCAGAGCTCCATCAACTCCGGAGGATCTAGCGG
AGGCTCCTCTGGCTCTGAGACACCTGGCACAAGCGAGAGCGCAACACCTGAAAGCAGCGGGGGCAGCAGC
GGGGGGTCAGACAAGAAGTACAGCATCGGCCTGGCCATCGGCACCAACTCTGTGGGCTGGGCCGTGATCA
CCGACGAGTACAAGGTGCCCAGCAAGAAATTCAAGGTGCTGGGCAACACCGACCGGCACAGCATCAAGAA
GAACCTGATCGGAGCCCTGCTGTTCGACAGCGGCGAAACAGCCGAGGCCACCCGGCTGAAGAGAACCGCC
AGAAGAAGATACACCAGACGGAAGAACCGGATCTGCTATCTGCAAGAGATCTTCAGCAACGAGATGGCCA
AGGTGGACGACAGCTTCTTCCACAGACTGGAAGAGTCCTTCCTGGTGGAAGAGGATAAGAAGCACGAGCG
GCACCCCATCTTCGGCAACATCGTGGACGAGGTGGCCTACCACGAGAAGTACCCCACCATCTACCACCTG
AGAAAGAAACTGGTGGACAGCACCGACAAGGCCGACCTGCGGCTGATCTATCTGGCCCTGGCCCACATGA
TCAAGTTCCGGGGCCACTTCCTGATCGAGGGCGACCTGAACCCCGACAACAGCGACGTGGACAAGCTGTT
CATCCAGCTGGTGCAGACCTACAACCAGCTGTTCGAGGAAAACCCCATCAACGCCAGCGGCGTGGACGCC
AAGGCCATCCTGTCTGCCAGACTGAGCAAGAGCAGACGGCTGGAAAATCTGATCGCCCAGCTGCCCGGCG
AGAAGAAGAATGGCCTGTTCGGAAACCTGATTGCCCTGAGCCTGGGCCTGACCCCCAACTTCAAGAGCAA
CTTCGACCTGGCCGAGGATGCCAAACTGCAGCTGAGCAAGGACACCTACGACGACGACCTGGACAACCTG
CTGGCCCAGATCGGCGACCAGTACGCCGACCTGTTTCTGGCCGCCAAGAACCTGTCCGACGCCATCCTGC
TGAGCGACATCCTGAGAGTGAACACCGAGATCACCAAGGCCCCCCTGAGCGCCTCTATGATCAAGAGATA
CGACGAGCACCACCAGGACCTGACCCTGCTGAAAGCTCTCGTGCGGCAGCAGCTGCCTGAGAAGTACAAA
GAGATTTTCTTCGACCAGAGCAAGAACGGCTACGCCGGCTACATTGACGGCGGAGCCAGCCAGGAAGAGT
TCTACAAGTTCATCAAGCCCATCCTGGAAAAGATGGACGGCACCGAGGAACTGCTCGTGAAGCTGAACAG
AGAGGACCTGCTGCGGAAGCAGCGGACCTTCGACAACGGCAGCATCCCCCACCAGATCCACCTGGGAGAG
CTGCACGCCATTCTGCGGCGGCAGGAAGATTTTTACCCATTCCTGAAGGACAACCGGGAAAAGATCGAGA
AGATCCTGACCTTCCGCATCCCCTACTACGTGGGCCCTCTGGCCAGGGGAAACAGCAGATTCGCCTGGAT
GACCAGAAAGAGCGAGGAAACCATCACCCCCTGGAACTTCGAGGAAGTGGTGGACAAGGGCGCTTCCGCC
CAGAGCTTCATCGAGCGGATGACCAACTTCGATAAGAACCTGCCCAACGAGAAGGTGCTGCCCAAGCACA
GCCTGCTGTACGAGTACTTCACCGTGTATAACGAGCTGACCAAAGTGAAATACGTGACCGAGGGAATGAG
AAAGCCCGCCTTCCTGAGCGGCGAGCAGAAAAAGGCCATCGTGGACCTGCTGTTCAAGACCAACCGGAAA
GTGACCGTGAAGCAGCTGAAAGAGGACTACTTCAAGAAAATCGAGTGCTTCGACTCCGTGGAAATCTCCG
GCGTGGAAGATCGGTTCAACGCCTCCCTGGGCACATACCACGATCTGCTGAAAATTATCAAGGACAAGGA
CTTCCTGGACAATGAGGAAAACGAGGACATTCTGGAAGATATCGTGCTGACCCTGACACTGTTTGAGGAC
AGAGAGATGATCGAGGAACGGCTGAAAACCTATGCCCACCTGTTCGACGACAAAGTGATGAAGCAGCTGA
AGCGGCGGAGATACACCGGCTGGGGCAGGCTGAGCCGGAAGCTGATCAACGGCATCCGGGACAAGCAGTC
CGGCAAGACAATCCTGGATTTCCTGAAGTCCGACGGCTTCGCCAACAGAAACTTCATGCAGCTGATCCAC
GACGACAGCCTGACCTTTAAAGAGGACATCCAGAAAGCCCAGGTGTCCGGCCAGGGCGATAGCCTGCACG
AGCACATTGCCAATCTGGCCGGCAGCCCCGCCATTAAGAAGGGCATCCTGCAGACAGTGAAGGTGGTGGA
CGAGCTCGTGAAAGTGATGGGCCGGCACAAGCCCGAGAACATCGTGATCGAAATGGCCAGAGAGAACCAG
ACCACCCAGAAGGGACAGAAGAACAGCCGCGAGAGAATGAAGCGGATCGAAGAGGGCATCAAAGAGCTGG
GCAGCCAGATCCTGAAAGAACACCCCGTGGAAAACACCCAGCTGCAGAACGAGAAGCTGTACCTGTACTA
CCTGCAGAATGGGCGGGATATGTACGTGGACCAGGAACTGGACATCAACCGGCTGTCCGACTACGATGTG
GACCATATCGTGCCTCAGAGCTTTCTGAAGGACGACTCCATCGACAACAAGGTGCTGACCAGAAGCGACA
AGAACCGGGGCAAGAGCGACAACGTGCCCTCCGAAGAGGTCGTGAAGAAGATGAAGAACTACTGGCGGCA
GCTGCTGAACGCCAAGCTGATTACCCAGAGAAAGTTCGACAATCTGACCAAGGCCGAGAGAGGCGGCCTG
AGCGAACTGGATAAGGCCGGCTTCATCAAGAGACAGCTGGTGGAAACCCGGCAGATCACAAAGCACGTGG
CACAGATCCTGGACTCCCGGATGAACACTAAGTACGACGAGAATGACAAGCTGATCCGGGAAGTGAAAGT
GATCACCCTGAAGTCCAAGCTGGTGTCCGATTTCCGGAAGGATTTCCAGTTTTACAAAGTGCGCGAGATC
AACAACTACCACCACGCCCACGACGCCTACCTGAACGCCGTCGTGGGAACCGCCCTGATCAAAAAGTACC
CTAAGCTGGAAAGCGAGTTCGTGTACGGCGACTACAAGGTGTACGACGTGCGGAAGATGATCGCCAAGAG
CGAGCAGGAAATCGGCAAGGCTACCGCCAAGTACTTCTTCTACAGCAACATCATGAACTTTTTCAAGACC
GAGATTACCCTGGCCAACGGCGAGATCCGGAAGCGGCCTCTGATCGAGACAAACGGCGAAACCGGGGAGA
TCGTGTGGGATAAGGGCCGGGATTTTGCCACCGTGCGGAAAGTGCTGAGCATGCCCCAAGTGAATATCGT
GAAAAAGACCGAGGTGCAGACAGGCGGCTTCAGCAAAGAGTCTATCCTGCCCAAGAGGAACAGCGATAAG
CTGATCGCCAGAAAGAAGGACTGGGACCCTAAGAAGTACGGCGGCTTCGACAGCCCCACCGTGGCCTATT
CTGTGCTGGTGGTGGCCAAAGTGGAAAAGGGCAAGTCCAAGAAACTGAAGAGTGTGAAAGAGCTGCTGGG
GATCACCATCATGGAAAGAAGCAGCTTCGAGAAGAATCCCATCGACTTTCTGGAAGCCAAGGGCTACAAA
GAAGTGAAAAAGGACCTGATCATCAAGCTGCCTAAGTACTCCCTGTTCGAGCTGGAAAACGGCCGGAAGA
GAATGCTGGCCTCTGCCGGCGAACTGCAGAAGGGAAACGAACTGGCCCTGCCCTCCAAATATGTGAACTT
CCTGTACCTGGCCAGCCACTATGAGAAGCTGAAGGGCTCCCCCGAGGATAATGAGCAGAAACAGCTGTTT
GTGGAACAGCACAAGCACTACCTGGACGAGATCATCGAGCAGATCAGCGAGTTCTCCAAGAGAGTGATCC
TGGCCGACGCTAATCTGGACAAAGTGCTGTCCGCCTACAACAAGCACCGGGATAAGCCCATCAGAGAGCA
GGCCGAGAATATCATCCACCTGTTTACCCTGACCAATCTGGGAGCCCCTGCCGCCTTCAAGTACTTTGAC
ACCACCATCGACCGGAAGAGGTACACCAGCACCAAAGAGGTGCTGGACGCCACCCTGATCCACCAGAGCA
TCACCGGCCTGTACGAGACACGGATCGACCTGTCTCAGCTGGGAGGTGACTCTGGCGGCTCAAAAAGAAC
CGCCGACGGCAGCGAATTCGAGCCCAAGAAGAAGAGGAAAGTCGGAAGCGGAGCTACTAACTTCAGCCTG
CTGAAGCAGGCTGGAGACGTGGAGGAGAACCCTGGACCTATGGTGAGCAAGGGCGAGGAGCTGTTCACCG
GGGTGGTGCCCATCCTGGTCGAGCTGGACGGCGACGTAAACGGCCACAAGTTCAGCGTGTCCGGCGAGGG
CGAGGGCGATGCCACCTACGGCAAGCTGACCCTGAAGTTCATCTGCACCACCGGCAAGCTGCCCGTGCCC
TGGCCCACCCTCGTGACCACCCTGACCTATGGAGTGCAGTGCTTCAGCCGCTACCCCGACCACATGAAGC
AGCACGACTTCTTCAAGTCCGCCATGCCCGAAGGCTACGTCCAGGAGCGCACCATCTTCTTCAAGGACGA
CGGCAACTACAAGACCCGCGCCGAGGTGAAGTTCGAGGGCGACACCCTGGTGAACCGCATCGAGCTGAAG
GGCATCGACTTCAAGGAGGACGGCAACATCCTGGGGCACAAGCTGGAGTACAACTACAACAGCCACAACG
TCTATATCATGGCCGACAAGCAGAAGAACGGCATCAAGGTGAACTTCAAGATCCGCCACAACATCGAGGA
CGGCAGCGTGCAGCTCGCCGACCACTACCAGCAGAACACCCCCATCGGCGACGGCCCCGTGCTGCTGCCC
GACAACCACTACCTGAGCACCCAGTCCGCCCTGAGCAAAGACCCCAACGAGAAGCGCGATCACATGGTCC
TGCTGGAGTTCGTGACCGCCGCCGGGATCACTCTCGGCATGGACGAGCTGTACAAGTCTGGTGGTTCTCC
CAAGAAGAAGAGGAAAGTCTAACCGGTCATCATCACCATCACCATTGAGTTTAAACCCGCTGATCAGCCT
CGACTGTGCCTTCTAGTTGCCAGCCATCTGTTGTTTGCCCCTCCCCCGTGCCTTCCTTGACCCTGGAAGG
TGCCACTCCCACTGTCCTTTCCTAATAAAATGAGGAAATTGCATCGCATTGTCTGAGTAGGTGTCATTCT
ATTCTGGGGGGTGGGGTGGGGCAGGACAGCAAGGGGGAGGATTGGGAAGACAATAGCAGGCATGCTGGGG
ATGCGGTGGGCTCTATGGCTTCTGAGGCGGAAAGAACCAGCTGGGGCTCGATACCGTCGACCTCTAGCTA
GAGCTTGGCGTAATCATGGTCATAGCTGTTTCCTGTGTGAAATTGTTATCCGCTCACAATTCCACACAAC
ATACGAGCCGGAAGCATAAAGTGTAAAGCCTAGGGTGCCTAATGAGTGAGCTAACTCACATTAATTGCGT
TGCGCTCACTGCCCGCTTTCCAGTCGGGAAACCTGTCGTGCCAGCTGCATTAATGAATCGGCCAACGCGC
GGGGAGAGGCGGTTTGCGTATTGGGCGCTCTTCCGCTTCCTCGCTCACTGACTCGCTGCGCTCGGTCGTT
CGGCTGCGGCGAGCGGTATCAGCTCACTCAAAGGCGGTAATACGGTTATCCACAGAATCAGGGGATAACG
CAGGAAAGAACATGTGAGCAAAAGGCCAGCAAAAGGCCAGGAACCGTAAAAAGGCCGCGTTGCTGGCGTT
TTTCCATAGGCTCCGCCCCCCTGACGAGCATCACAAAAATCGACGCTCAAGTCAGAGGTGGCGAAACCCG
ACAGGACTATAAAGATACCAGGCGTTTCCCCCTGGAAGCTCCCTCGTGCGCTCTCCTGTTCCGACCCTGC
CGCTTACCGGATACCTGTCCGCCTTTCTCCCTTCGGGAAGCGTGGCGCTTTCTCATAGCTCACGCTGTAG
GTATCTCAGTTCGGTGTAGGTCGTTCGCTCCAAGCTGGGCTGTGTGCACGAACCCCCCGTTCAGCCCGAC
CGCTGCGCCTTATCCGGTAACTATCGTCTTGAGTCCAACCCGGTAAGACACGACTTATCGCCACTGGCAG
CAGCCACTGGTAACAGGATTAGCAGAGCGAGGTATGTAGGCGGTGCTACAGAGTTCTTGAAGTGGTGGCC
TAACTACGGCTACACTAGAAGAACAGTATTTGGTATCTGCGCTCTGCTGAAGCCAGTTACCTTCGGAAAA
AGAGTTGGTAGCTCTTGATCCGGCAAACAAACCACCGCTGGTAGCGGTGGTTTTTTTGTTTGCAAGCAGC
AGATTACGCGCAGAAAAAAAGGATCTCAAGAAGATCCTTTGATCTTTTCTACGGGGTCTGACACTCAGTG
GAACGAAAACTCACGTTAAGGGATTTTGGTCATGAGATTATCAAAAAGGATCTTCACCTAGATCCTTTTA
AATTAAAAATGAAGTTTTAAATCAATCTAAAGTATATATGAGTAAACTTGGTCTGACAGTTACCAATGCT
TAATCAGTGAGGCACCTATCTCAGCGATCTGTCTATTTCGTTCATCCATAGTTGCCTGACTCCCCGTCGT
GTAGATAACTACGATACGGGAGGGCTTACCATCTGGCCCCAGTGCTGCAATGATACCGCGAGACCCACGC
TCACCGGCTCCAGATTTATCAGCAATAAACCAGCCAGCCGGAAGGGCCGAGCGCAGAAGTGGTCCTGCAA
CTTTATCCGCCTCCATCCAGTCTATTAATTGTTGCCGGGAAGCTAGAGTAAGTAGTTCGCCAGTTAATAG
TTTGCGCAACGTTGTTGCCATTGCTACAGGCATCGTGGTGTCACGCTCGTCGTTTGGTATGGCTTCATTC
AGCTCCGGTTCCCAACGATCAAGGCGAGTTACATGATCCCCCATGTTGTGCAAAAAAGCGGTTAGCTCCT
TCGGTCCTCCGATCGTTGTCAGAAGTAAGTTGGCCGCAGTGTTATCACTCATGGTTATGGCAGCACTGCA
TAATTCTCTTACTGTCATGCCATCCGTAAGATGCTTTTCTGTGACTGGTGAGTACTCAACCAAGTCATTC
TGAGAATAGTGTATGCGGCGACCGAGTTGCTCTTGCCCGGCGTCAATACGGGATAATACCGCGCCACATA
GCAGAACTTTAAAAGTGCTCATCATTGGAAAACGTTCTTCGGGGCGAAAACTCTCAAGGATCTTACCGCT
GTTGAGATCCAGTTCGATGTAACCCACTCGTGCACCCAACTGATCTTCAGCATCTTTTACTTTCACCAGC
GTTTCTGGGTGAGCAAAAACAGGAAGGCAAAATGCCGCAAAAAAGGGAATAAGGGCGACACGGAAATGTT
GAATACTCATACTCTTCCTTTTTCAATATTATTGAAGCATTTATCAGGGTTATTGTCTCATGAGCGGATA
CATATTTGAATGTATTTAGAAAAATAAACAAATAGGGGTTCCGCGCACATTTCCCCGAAAAGTGCCACCT
GACGTCGACGGATCGGGAGATCGATCTCCCGATCCCCTAGGGTCGACTCTCAGTACAATCTGCTCTGATG
CCGCATAGTTAAGCCAGTATCTGCTCCCTGCTTGTGTGTTGGAGGTCGCTGAGTAGTGCGCGAGCAAAAT
TTAAGCTACAACAAGGCAAGGCTTGACCGACAATTGCATGAAGAATCTGCTTAGGGTTAGGCGTTTTGCG
CTGCTTCGCGATGTACGGGCCAGATATACGCGTTGACATTGATTATTGACTAGTTATTAATAGTAATCAA
TTACGGGGTCATTAGTTCATAGCCCATATATTGAGTTCCGCGTTACATAACTTACGGTAAATGGCCCGCC
TGGCTGACCGCCCAACGACCCCCGCCCATTGACGTCAATAATGACGTATGTTCCCATAGTAACGCCAATA
GGGACTTTCCATTGACGTCAATGGGTGGAGTATTTACGGTAAACTGCCCACTTGGCAGTACATCAAGTGT
ATC
