Features (pLannotate 1.2.2; 18 found; start..end, strand, type, name):
      1..380     +  enhancer       CMV enhancer: human cytomegalovirus immediate early enhancer
    381..584     +  promoter       CMV promoter: human cytomegalovirus (CMV) immediate early promoter
    626..644     +  promoter       T7 promoter: promoter for bacteriophage T7 RNA polymerase
    715..1206    +  CDS            tadA: TADA_ECOLI - Also known as yfhC. Experimental evidence at protein level: Swiss-Prot protein existence level 1. Catalyzes the deamination of adenosine to inosine at the wobble position 34 of tRNA(Arg2). Essential for cell viability. From Escherichia coli (strain K12).
   1309..2910    +  CDS            dCas9(N): N-terminal portion of catalytically inactive Streptococcus pyogenes dCas9 carrying the D10A mutation (Zetsche et al., 2015)
   2911..5405    +  CDS            Cas9(C) (fragment): C-terminal portion of Streptococcus pyogenes Cas9 (Zetsche et al., 2015)
   5539..6255    +  CDS            EGFP: EGFP is a basic (constitutively fluorescent) green fluorescent protein published in 1996, derived from Aequorea victoria. It is reported to be a rapidly-maturing weak dimer with moderate acid sensitivity.
   6343..6567    +  polyA_signal   bGH poly(A) signal: bovine growth hormone polyadenylation signal
   6571..6592    +  promoter       SV40 promoter (fragment): SV40 enhancer and early promoter
   6597..6613    +  misc_feature   MCS (fragment): pBluescript multiple cloning site
   6662..6678    -  protein_bind   lac operator: The lac repressor binds to the lac operator to inhibit transcription in E. coli. This inhibition can be relieved by adding lactose or isopropyl-β-D-thiogalactopyranoside (IPTG). lac repressor encoded by lacI
   6686..6716    -  promoter       lac promoter: promoter for the E. coli lac operon
   6731..6752    -  protein_bind   CAP binding site: CAP binding activates transcription in the presence of cAMP. E. coli catabolite activator protein
   6765..6857    -  CDS            lacI (fragment): lac repressor; lacI; The lac repressor binds to the lac operator to inhibit transcription in E. coli. This inhibition can be relieved by adding lactose or isopropyl-β-D-thiogalactopyranoside (IPTG).
   7040..7628    -  rep_origin     ori: high-copy-number ColE1/pMB1/pBR322/pUC origin of replication
   7799..8659    -  CDS            AmpR: β-lactamase; bla; confers resistance to ampicillin, carbenicillin, and related antibiotics
   8660..8764    -  promoter       AmpR promoter: bla
   8835..8879    -  misc_feature   bom (fragment): basis of mobility region from pBR322
>Addgene plasmid #161815 | pCMV-ABE8eWQ | addgene full sequence | sequence record 320654 | Addgene NGS Result
GACATTGATTATTGACTAGTTATTAATAGTAATCAATTACGGGGTCATTAGTTCATAGCCCATATATGGA
GTTCCGCGTTACATAACTTACGGTAAATGGCCCGCCTGGCTGACCGCCCAACGACCCCCGCCCATTGACG
TCAATAATGACGTATGTTCCCATAGTAACGCCAATAGGGACTTTCCATTGACGTCAATGGGTGGAGTATT
TACGGTAAACTGCCCACTTGGCAGTACATCAAGTGTATCATATGCCAAGTACGCCCCCTATTGACGTCAA
TGACGGTAAATGGCCCGCCTGGCATTATGCCCAGTACATGACCTTATGGGACTTTCCTACTTGGCAGTAC
ATCTACGTATTAGTCATCGCTATTACCATGGTGATGCGGTTTTGGCAGTACATCAATGGGCGTGGATAGC
GGTTTGACTCACGGGGATTTCCAAGTCTCCACCCCATTGACGTCAATGGGAGTTTGTTTTGGCACCAAAA
TCAACGGGACTTTCCAAAATGTCGTAACAACTCCGCCCCATTGACGCAAATGGGCGGTAGGCGTGTACGG
TGGGAGGTCTATATAAGCAGAGCTGGTTTAGTGAACCGTCAGATCCGCTAGAGATCCGCGGCCGCTAATA
CGACTCACTATAGGGAGAGCCGCCACCATGAAACGGACAGCCGACGGAAGCGAGTTCGAGTCACCAAAGA
AGAAGCGGAAAGTCTCTGAGGTGGAGTTTTCCCACGAGTACTGGATGAGACATGCCCTGACCCTGGCCAA
GAGGGCACGGGATGAGAGGGAGGTGCCTGTGGGAGCCGTGCTGGTGCTGAACAATAGAGTGATCGGCGAG
GGCTGGAACAGAGCCATCGGCCTGCACGACCCAACAGCCCATGCCGAAATTATGGCCCTGAGACAGGGCG
GCCTGGTCATGCAGAACTACAGACTGATTGACGCCACCCTGTACGTGACATTCGAGCCTTGCGTGATGTG
CGCCGGCGCCATGATCCACTCTAGGATCGGCCGCGTGGTGTTTGGATGGAGACAGTCTAAAAGAGGCGCC
GCAGGCTCCCTGATGAACGTGCTGAACTACCCCGGCATGAATCACCGCGTCGAAATTACCGAGGGAATCC
TGGCAGATGAATGTGCCGCCCTGCTGTGCGATTTCTATCGGATGCCTAGACAGGTGTTCAATGCTCAGAA
GAAGGCCCAGAGCTCCATCAACTCCGGAGGATCTAGCGGAGGCTCCTCTGGCTCTGAGACACCTGGCACA
AGCGAGAGCGCAACACCTGAAAGCAGCGGGGGCAGCAGCGGGGGGTCAGACAAGAAGTACAGCATCGGCC
TGGCCATCGGCACCAACTCTGTGGGCTGGGCCGTGATCACCGACGAGTACAAGGTGCCCAGCAAGAAATT
CAAGGTGCTGGGCAACACCGACCGGCACAGCATCAAGAAGAACCTGATCGGAGCCCTGCTGTTCGACAGC
GGCGAAACAGCCGAGGCCACCCGGCTGAAGAGAACCGCCAGAAGAAGATACACCAGACGGAAGAACCGGA
TCTGCTATCTGCAAGAGATCTTCAGCAACGAGATGGCCAAGGTGGACGACAGCTTCTTCCACAGACTGGA
AGAGTCCTTCCTGGTGGAAGAGGATAAGAAGCACGAGCGGCACCCCATCTTCGGCAACATCGTGGACGAG
GTGGCCTACCACGAGAAGTACCCCACCATCTACCACCTGAGAAAGAAACTGGTGGACAGCACCGACAAGG
CCGACCTGCGGCTGATCTATCTGGCCCTGGCCCACATGATCAAGTTCCGGGGCCACTTCCTGATCGAGGG
CGACCTGAACCCCGACAACAGCGACGTGGACAAGCTGTTCATCCAGCTGGTGCAGACCTACAACCAGCTG
TTCGAGGAAAACCCCATCAACGCCAGCGGCGTGGACGCCAAGGCCATCCTGTCTGCCAGACTGAGCAAGA
GCAGACGGCTGGAAAATCTGATCGCCCAGCTGCCCGGCGAGAAGAAGAATGGCCTGTTCGGAAACCTGAT
TGCCCTGAGCCTGGGCCTGACCCCCAACTTCAAGAGCAACTTCGACCTGGCCGAGGATGCCAAACTGCAG
CTGAGCAAGGACACCTACGACGACGACCTGGACAACCTGCTGGCCCAGATCGGCGACCAGTACGCCGACC
TGTTTCTGGCCGCCAAGAACCTGTCCGACGCCATCCTGCTGAGCGACATCCTGAGAGTGAACACCGAGAT
CACCAAGGCCCCCCTGAGCGCCTCTATGATCAAGAGATACGACGAGCACCACCAGGACCTGACCCTGCTG
AAAGCTCTCGTGCGGCAGCAGCTGCCTGAGAAGTACAAAGAGATTTTCTTCGACCAGAGCAAGAACGGCT
ACGCCGGCTACATTGACGGCGGAGCCAGCCAGGAAGAGTTCTACAAGTTCATCAAGCCCATCCTGGAAAA
GATGGACGGCACCGAGGAACTGCTCGTGAAGCTGAACAGAGAGGACCTGCTGCGGAAGCAGCGGACCTTC
GACAACGGCAGCATCCCCCACCAGATCCACCTGGGAGAGCTGCACGCCATTCTGCGGCGGCAGGAAGATT
TTTACCCATTCCTGAAGGACAACCGGGAAAAGATCGAGAAGATCCTGACCTTCCGCATCCCCTACTACGT
GGGCCCTCTGGCCAGGGGAAACAGCAGATTCGCCTGGATGACCAGAAAGAGCGAGGAAACCATCACCCCC
TGGAACTTCGAGGAAGTGGTGGACAAGGGCGCTTCCGCCCAGAGCTTCATCGAGCGGATGACCAACTTCG
ATAAGAACCTGCCCAACGAGAAGGTGCTGCCCAAGCACAGCCTGCTGTACGAGTACTTCACCGTGTATAA
CGAGCTGACCAAAGTGAAATACGTGACCGAGGGAATGAGAAAGCCCGCCTTCCTGAGCGGCGAGCAGAAA
AAGGCCATCGTGGACCTGCTGTTCAAGACCAACCGGAAAGTGACCGTGAAGCAGCTGAAAGAGGACTACT
TCAAGAAAATCGAGTGCTTCGACTCCGTGGAAATCTCCGGCGTGGAAGATCGGTTCAACGCCTCCCTGGG
CACATACCACGATCTGCTGAAAATTATCAAGGACAAGGACTTCCTGGACAATGAGGAAAACGAGGACATT
CTGGAAGATATCGTGCTGACCCTGACACTGTTTGAGGACAGAGAGATGATCGAGGAACGGCTGAAAACCT
ATGCCCACCTGTTCGACGACAAAGTGATGAAGCAGCTGAAGCGGCGGAGATACACCGGCTGGGGCAGGCT
GAGCCGGAAGCTGATCAACGGCATCCGGGACAAGCAGTCCGGCAAGACAATCCTGGATTTCCTGAAGTCC
GACGGCTTCGCCAACAGAAACTTCATGCAGCTGATCCACGACGACAGCCTGACCTTTAAAGAGGACATCC
AGAAAGCCCAGGTGTCCGGCCAGGGCGATAGCCTGCACGAGCACATTGCCAATCTGGCCGGCAGCCCCGC
CATTAAGAAGGGCATCCTGCAGACAGTGAAGGTGGTGGACGAGCTCGTGAAAGTGATGGGCCGGCACAAG
CCCGAGAACATCGTGATCGAAATGGCCAGAGAGAACCAGACCACCCAGAAGGGACAGAAGAACAGCCGCG
AGAGAATGAAGCGGATCGAAGAGGGCATCAAAGAGCTGGGCAGCCAGATCCTGAAAGAACACCCCGTGGA
AAACACCCAGCTGCAGAACGAGAAGCTGTACCTGTACTACCTGCAGAATGGGCGGGATATGTACGTGGAC
CAGGAACTGGACATCAACCGGCTGTCCGACTACGATGTGGACCATATCGTGCCTCAGAGCTTTCTGAAGG
ACGACTCCATCGACAACAAGGTGCTGACCAGAAGCGACAAGAACCGGGGCAAGAGCGACAACGTGCCCTC
CGAAGAGGTCGTGAAGAAGATGAAGAACTACTGGCGGCAGCTGCTGAACGCCAAGCTGATTACCCAGAGA
AAGTTCGACAATCTGACCAAGGCCGAGAGAGGCGGCCTGAGCGAACTGGATAAGGCCGGCTTCATCAAGA
GACAGCTGGTGGAAACCCGGCAGATCACAAAGCACGTGGCACAGATCCTGGACTCCCGGATGAACACTAA
GTACGACGAGAATGACAAGCTGATCCGGGAAGTGAAAGTGATCACCCTGAAGTCCAAGCTGGTGTCCGAT
TTCCGGAAGGATTTCCAGTTTTACAAAGTGCGCGAGATCAACAACTACCACCACGCCCACGACGCCTACC
TGAACGCCGTCGTGGGAACCGCCCTGATCAAAAAGTACCCTAAGCTGGAAAGCGAGTTCGTGTACGGCGA
CTACAAGGTGTACGACGTGCGGAAGATGATCGCCAAGAGCGAGCAGGAAATCGGCAAGGCTACCGCCAAG
TACTTCTTCTACAGCAACATCATGAACTTTTTCAAGACCGAGATTACCCTGGCCAACGGCGAGATCCGGA
AGCGGCCTCTGATCGAGACAAACGGCGAAACCGGGGAGATCGTGTGGGATAAGGGCCGGGATTTTGCCAC
CGTGCGGAAAGTGCTGAGCATGCCCCAAGTGAATATCGTGAAAAAGACCGAGGTGCAGACAGGCGGCTTC
AGCAAAGAGTCTATCCTGCCCAAGAGGAACAGCGATAAGCTGATCGCCAGAAAGAAGGACTGGGACCCTA
AGAAGTACGGCGGCTTCGACAGCCCCACCGTGGCCTATTCTGTGCTGGTGGTGGCCAAAGTGGAAAAGGG
CAAGTCCAAGAAACTGAAGAGTGTGAAAGAGCTGCTGGGGATCACCATCATGGAAAGAAGCAGCTTCGAG
AAGAATCCCATCGACTTTCTGGAAGCCAAGGGCTACAAAGAAGTGAAAAAGGACCTGATCATCAAGCTGC
CTAAGTACTCCCTGTTCGAGCTGGAAAACGGCCGGAAGAGAATGCTGGCCTCTGCCGGCGAACTGCAGAA
GGGAAACGAACTGGCCCTGCCCTCCAAATATGTGAACTTCCTGTACCTGGCCAGCCACTATGAGAAGCTG
AAGGGCTCCCCCGAGGATAATGAGCAGAAACAGCTGTTTGTGGAACAGCACAAGCACTACCTGGACGAGA
TCATCGAGCAGATCAGCGAGTTCTCCAAGAGAGTGATCCTGGCCGACGCTAATCTGGACAAAGTGCTGTC
CGCCTACAACAAGCACCGGGATAAGCCCATCAGAGAGCAGGCCGAGAATATCATCCACCTGTTTACCCTG
ACCAATCTGGGAGCCCCTGCCGCCTTCAAGTACTTTGACACCACCATCGACCGGAAGAGGTACACCAGCA
CCAAAGAGGTGCTGGACGCCACCCTGATCCACCAGAGCATCACCGGCCTGTACGAGACACGGATCGACCT
GTCTCAGCTGGGAGGTGACTCTGGCGGCTCAAAAAGAACCGCCGACGGCAGCGAATTCGAGCCCAAGAAG
AAGAGGAAAGTCGGAAGCGGAGCTACTAACTTCAGCCTGCTGAAGCAGGCTGGAGACGTGGAGGAGAACC
CTGGACCTATGGTGAGCAAGGGCGAGGAGCTGTTCACCGGGGTGGTGCCCATCCTGGTCGAGCTGGACGG
CGACGTAAACGGCCACAAGTTCAGCGTGTCCGGCGAGGGCGAGGGCGATGCCACCTACGGCAAGCTGACC
CTGAAGTTCATCTGCACCACCGGCAAGCTGCCCGTGCCCTGGCCCACCCTCGTGACCACCCTGACCTATG
GAGTGCAGTGCTTCAGCCGCTACCCCGACCACATGAAGCAGCACGACTTCTTCAAGTCCGCCATGCCCGA
AGGCTACGTCCAGGAGCGCACCATCTTCTTCAAGGACGACGGCAACTACAAGACCCGCGCCGAGGTGAAG
TTCGAGGGCGACACCCTGGTGAACCGCATCGAGCTGAAGGGCATCGACTTCAAGGAGGACGGCAACATCC
TGGGGCACAAGCTGGAGTACAACTACAACAGCCACAACGTCTATATCATGGCCGACAAGCAGAAGAACGG
CATCAAGGTGAACTTCAAGATCCGCCACAACATCGAGGACGGCAGCGTGCAGCTCGCCGACCACTACCAG
CAGAACACCCCCATCGGCGACGGCCCCGTGCTGCTGCCCGACAACCACTACCTGAGCACCCAGTCCGCCC
TGAGCAAAGACCCCAACGAGAAGCGCGATCACATGGTCCTGCTGGAGTTCGTGACCGCCGCCGGGATCAC
TCTCGGCATGGACGAGCTGTACAAGTCTGGTGGTTCTCCCAAGAAGAAGAGGAAAGTCTAACCGGTCATC
ATCACCATCACCATTGAGTTTAAACCCGCTGATCAGCCTCGACTGTGCCTTCTAGTTGCCAGCCATCTGT
TGTTTGCCCCTCCCCCGTGCCTTCCTTGACCCTGGAAGGTGCCACTCCCACTGTCCTTTCCTAATAAAAT
GAGGAAATTGCATCGCATTGTCTGAGTAGGTGTCATTCTATTCTGGGGGGTGGGGTGGGGCAGGACAGCA
AGGGGGAGGATTGGGAAGACAATAGCAGGCATGCTGGGGATGCGGTGGGCTCTATGGCTTCTGAGGCGGA
AAGAACCAGCTGGGGCTCGATACCGTCGACCTCTAGCTAGAGCTTGGCGTAATCATGGTCATAGCTGTTT
CCTGTGTGAAATTGTTATCCGCTCACAATTCCACACAACATACGAGCCGGAAGCATAAAGTGTAAAGCCT
AGGGTGCCTAATGAGTGAGCTAACTCACATTAATTGCGTTGCGCTCACTGCCCGCTTTCCAGTCGGGAAA
CCTGTCGTGCCAGCTGCATTAATGAATCGGCCAACGCGCGGGGAGAGGCGGTTTGCGTATTGGGCGCTCT
TCCGCTTCCTCGCTCACTGACTCGCTGCGCTCGGTCGTTCGGCTGCGGCGAGCGGTATCAGCTCACTCAA
AGGCGGTAATACGGTTATCCACAGAATCAGGGGATAACGCAGGAAAGAACATGTGAGCAAAAGGCCAGCA
AAAGGCCAGGAACCGTAAAAAGGCCGCGTTGCTGGCGTTTTTCCATAGGCTCCGCCCCCCTGACGAGCAT
CACAAAAATCGACGCTCAAGTCAGAGGTGGCGAAACCCGACAGGACTATAAAGATACCAGGCGTTTCCCC
CTGGAAGCTCCCTCGTGCGCTCTCCTGTTCCGACCCTGCCGCTTACCGGATACCTGTCCGCCTTTCTCCC
TTCGGGAAGCGTGGCGCTTTCTCATAGCTCACGCTGTAGGTATCTCAGTTCGGTGTAGGTCGTTCGCTCC
AAGCTGGGCTGTGTGCACGAACCCCCCGTTCAGCCCGACCGCTGCGCCTTATCCGGTAACTATCGTCTTG
AGTCCAACCCGGTAAGACACGACTTATCGCCACTGGCAGCAGCCACTGGTAACAGGATTAGCAGAGCGAG
GTATGTAGGCGGTGCTACAGAGTTCTTGAAGTGGTGGCCTAACTACGGCTACACTAGAAGAACAGTATTT
GGTATCTGCGCTCTGCTGAAGCCAGTTACCTTCGGAAAAAGAGTTGGTAGCTCTTGATCCGGCAAACAAA
CCACCGCTGGTAGCGGTGGTTTTTTTGTTTGCAAGCAGCAGATTACGCGCAGAAAAAAAGGATCTCAAGA
AGATCCTTTGATCTTTTCTACGGGGTCTGACACTCAGTGGAACGAAAACTCACGTTAAGGGATTTTGGTC
ATGAGATTATCAAAAAGGATCTTCACCTAGATCCTTTTAAATTAAAAATGAAGTTTTAAATCAATCTAAA
GTATATATGAGTAAACTTGGTCTGACAGTTACCAATGCTTAATCAGTGAGGCACCTATCTCAGCGATCTG
TCTATTTCGTTCATCCATAGTTGCCTGACTCCCCGTCGTGTAGATAACTACGATACGGGAGGGCTTACCA
TCTGGCCCCAGTGCTGCAATGATACCGCGAGACCCACGCTCACCGGCTCCAGATTTATCAGCAATAAACC
AGCCAGCCGGAAGGGCCGAGCGCAGAAGTGGTCCTGCAACTTTATCCGCCTCCATCCAGTCTATTAATTG
TTGCCGGGAAGCTAGAGTAAGTAGTTCGCCAGTTAATAGTTTGCGCAACGTTGTTGCCATTGCTACAGGC
ATCGTGGTGTCACGCTCGTCGTTTGGTATGGCTTCATTCAGCTCCGGTTCCCAACGATCAAGGCGAGTTA
CATGATCCCCCATGTTGTGCAAAAAAGCGGTTAGCTCCTTCGGTCCTCCGATCGTTGTCAGAAGTAAGTT
GGCCGCAGTGTTATCACTCATGGTTATGGCAGCACTGCATAATTCTCTTACTGTCATGCCATCCGTAAGA
TGCTTTTCTGTGACTGGTGAGTACTCAACCAAGTCATTCTGAGAATAGTGTATGCGGCGACCGAGTTGCT
CTTGCCCGGCGTCAATACGGGATAATACCGCGCCACATAGCAGAACTTTAAAAGTGCTCATCATTGGAAA
ACGTTCTTCGGGGCGAAAACTCTCAAGGATCTTACCGCTGTTGAGATCCAGTTCGATGTAACCCACTCGT
GCACCCAACTGATCTTCAGCATCTTTTACTTTCACCAGCGTTTCTGGGTGAGCAAAAACAGGAAGGCAAA
ATGCCGCAAAAAAGGGAATAAGGGCGACACGGAAATGTTGAATACTCATACTCTTCCTTTTTCAATATTA
TTGAAGCATTTATCAGGGTTATTGTCTCATGAGCGGATACATATTTGAATGTATTTAGAAAAATAAACAA
ATAGGGGTTCCGCGCACATTTCCCCGAAAAGTGCCACCTGACGTCGACGGATCGGGAGATCGATCTCCCG
ATCCCCTAGGGTCGACTCTCAGTACAATCTGCTCTGATGCCGCATAGTTAAGCCAGTATCTGCTCCCTGC
TTGTGTGTTGGAGGTCGCTGAGTAGTGCGCGAGCAAAATTTAAGCTACAACAAGGCAAGGCTTGACCGAC
AATTGCATGAAGAATCTGCTTAGGGTTAGGCGTTTTGCGCTGCTTCGCGATGTACGGGCCAGATATACGC
GTT
